Addgene plasmid #178854: pCAGGS-chGrb2/eDHFR(69K6)-iRFP713
Purpose: Mammalian expression of Grb2-eDHFR(69K6) chimera fused to iRFP713
Depositing lab: Shinya Tsukiji. Depositing organization: Nagoya Institute of Technology. Publication: A chemogenetic platform for controlling plasma membrane signaling and synthetic signal oscillation. Suzuki S, Nakamura A, Hatano Y, Yoshikawa M, Yoshii T, Sawada S, Atsuta-Tsunoda K, Aoki K, Tsukiji S. Cell Chem Biol. 2022 Sep 15;29(9):1446-1464.e10. doi: 10.1016/j.chembiol.2022.06.005. Epub 2022 Jul 13. PubMed 35835118.
Backbone
  Vector backbone: pCAGGS
  Backbone manufacturer: Dr. Jun-ichi Miyazaki (Osaka University, Japan)
  Backbone size w/o insert (bp): 4880
  Vector type: Mammalian Expression
Growth in bacteria
  Bacterial resistance: Ampicillin, 100 μg/mL
  Growth temperature: 37°C
  Growth strain: DH5alpha
  Copy number: High Copy
Gene/Insert
  Gene/Insert name: Grb2(1-59)-eDHFR(69K6)-Grb2(152-216)-iRFP713
  Species: H. sapiens (human)
  Insert size (bp): 1966
  Mutation: Grb2: Y160E
  Entrez Gene: GRB2 (a.k.a. ASH, EGFRBP-GRB2, Grb3-3, MST084, MSTP084, NCKAP2)
  Promoter: CAG
  Cloning method: Gibson Cloning
Terms and licenses: Academic/Nonprofit Terms; Industry Terms: Not Available to Industry
Depositor comments: The chemical mDcTMP, to control protein translocation, can be obtained from Funakoshi Co., Ltd. https://www.funakoshi.co.jp/exports_contents/95015. Please visit https://www.biorxiv.org/content/10.1101/2021.03.16.435568v1 for bioRxiv preprint.
How to cite: pCAGGS-chGrb2/eDHFR(69K6)-iRFP713 was a gift from Shinya Tsukiji (Addgene plasmid # 178854 ; http://n2t.net/addgene:178854 ; RRID:Addgene_178854)
