[The description below was written by a language model from this plasmid's Addgene catalogue record and pLannotate feature annotations shown in this document.]
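Description:
pCAGGS-chGrb2/eDHFR(69K6)-iRFP713 is a mammalian expression plasmid of about 6.9 kb built on the pCAGGS backbone. It is maintained in E. coli through a high-copy ColE1/pUC-type origin and selected with ampicillin via the β-lactamase gene. Transcription of the insert is driven by the CAG promoter, seen in the annotation as the CMV immediate-early enhancer followed by the chicken β-actin/rabbit β-globin chimeric intron, and is terminated by the rabbit β-globin polyadenylation signal. The backbone also carries an SV40 origin of replication, which can support episomal amplification in cells expressing SV40 large T antigen, plus residual lac and T3 promoter sequences that play no role in mammalian expression. No mammalian selection marker is annotated, so the plasmid appears suited to transient transfection.

The roughly 2 kb insert encodes a chimeric protein in which residues 1–59 of human Grb2 are joined to an engineered E. coli dihydrofolate reductase, eDHFR(69K6), followed by Grb2 residues 152–216 carrying a Y160E substitution. The eDHFR domain therefore takes the place of the central portion of the adaptor protein between its two terminal segments. The automated annotation labels these flanking Grb2 segments as fragments of the related proteins GRAPL and Drosophila drk, which reflects homology rather than their actual origin. The chimera is fused at its C-terminus to iRFP713, a near-infrared fluorescent protein that requires biliverdin as a cofactor and allows the fusion to be imaged. According to the depositor's notes, the construct belongs to a chemogenetic system in which the compound mDcTMP controls protein translocation. The associated study concerns control of plasma membrane signalling and synthetic signal oscillation.
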