Features (pLannotate 1.2.2; 21 found; start..end, strand, type, name):
      5..384     +  enhancer       CMV enhancer: human cytomegalovirus immediate early enhancer
    662..1678    +  intron         chimeric intron: chimera between introns from chicken β-actin and rabbit β-globin
   1676..1732    +  CDS            HBB (fragment): HBB_LEPEU - Experimental evidence at protein level: Swiss-Prot protein existence level 1. Involved in oxygen transport from the lung to the various peripheral tissues. From Lepus europaeus (European hare).
   1760..1948    +  CDS            GRAPL (fragment): GRAPL_HUMAN - Experimental evidence at protein level: Swiss-Prot protein existence level 1. From Homo sapiens (Human).
   1985..2479    +  CDS            ecDHFR: E. coli dihydrofolate reductase; folA
   2531..2695    +  CDS            drk (fragment): GRAP_DROME - Also known as E(sev)2B From Drosophila melanogaster (Fruit fly).
   2750..3697    +  CDS            iRFP713: iRFP713 is a basic (constitutively fluorescent) near ir fluorescent protein published in 2011, derived from Rhodopseudomonas palustris. It has low acid sensitivity. It requires the cofactor biliverdin for fluorescence.
   3719..3737    -  promoter       T3 promoter: promoter for bacteriophage T3 RNA polymerase
   3796..3870    +  CDS            HBB (fragment): HBB_PONPY - Experimental evidence at transcript level: Swiss-Prot protein existence level 2. Involved in oxygen transport from the lung to the various peripheral tissues. From Pongo pygmaeus (Bornean orangutan).
   3941..3996    +  polyA_signal   β-globin poly(A) signal: rabbit β-globin polyadenylation signal (Gil and Proudfoot, 1987)
   4381..4397    -  protein_bind   lac operator: The lac repressor binds to the lac operator to inhibit transcription in E. coli. This inhibition can be relieved by adding lactose or isopropyl-β-D-thiogalactopyranoside (IPTG). lac repressor encoded by lacI
   4405..4435    -  promoter       lac promoter: promoter for the E. coli lac operon
   4450..4471    -  protein_bind   CAP binding site: CAP binding activates transcription in the presence of cAMP. E. coli catabolite activator protein
   4484..4523    -  CDS            lacI (fragment): lac repressor; lacI; The lac repressor binds to the lac operator to inhibit transcription in E. coli. This inhibition can be relieved by adding lactose or isopropyl-β-D-thiogalactopyranoside (IPTG).
   4530..4552    +  promoter       SV40 promoter (fragment): SV40 enhancer and early promoter
   4576..4711    +  rep_origin     SV40 ori: SV40 origin of replication
   4731..4865    +  polyA_signal   SV40 poly(A) signal: SV40 polyadenylation signal
   4867..4921    -  CDS            lacI (fragment): lac repressor; lacI; The lac repressor binds to the lac operator to inhibit transcription in E. coli. This inhibition can be relieved by adding lactose or isopropyl-β-D-thiogalactopyranoside (IPTG).
   5104..5692    -  rep_origin     ori: high-copy-number ColE1/pMB1/pBR322/pUC origin of replication
   5863..6723    -  CDS            AmpR: β-lactamase; bla; confers resistance to ampicillin, carbenicillin, and related antibiotics
   6724..6828    -  promoter       AmpR promoter: bla
>Addgene plasmid #178854 | pCAGGS-chGrb2/eDHFR(69K6)-iRFP713 | addgene full sequence | sequence record 351724 | Addgene NGS Result
GGTCGACATTGATTATTGACTAGTTATTAATAGTAATCAATTACGGGGTCATTAGTTCATAGCCCATATA
TGGAGTTCCGCGTTACATAACTTACGGTAAATGGCCCGCCTGGCTGACCGCCCAACGACCCCCGCCCATT
GACGTCAATAATGACGTATGTTCCCATAGTAACGCCAATAGGGACTTTCCATTGACGTCAATGGGTGGAG
TATTTACGGTAAACTGCCCACTTGGCAGTACATCAAGTGTATCATATGCCAAGTACGCCCCCTATTGACG
TCAATGACGGTAAATGGCCCGCCTGGCATTATGCCCAGTACATGACCTTATGGGACTTTCCTACTTGGCA
GTACATCTACGTATTAGTCATCGCTATTACCATGGTCGAGGTGAGCCCCACGTTCTGCTTCACTCTCCCC
ATCTCCCCCCCCTCCCCACCCCCAATTTTGTATTTATTTATTTTTTAATTATTTTGTGCAGCGATGGGGG
CGGGGGGGGGGGGGGSGCGCGCCRGGGGGGGGGGGGGGGGGGGGGGGGGGGGGSGGGGSGRGGSGGRGAG
GTGCGGCGGCAGCCAATCAGAGCGGCGCGCTCCGAAAGTTTCCTTTTATGGCGAGGCGGCGGCGGCGGCG
GCCCTATAAAAAGCGAAGCGCGCGGCGGGCGGGAGTCGCTGCGCGCTGCCTTCGCCCCGTGCCCCGCTCC
GCCGCCGCCTCGCGCCGCCCGCCCCGGCTCTGACTGACCGCGTTACTCCCACAGGTGAGCGGGCGGGACG
GCCCTTCTCCTCCGGGCTGTAATTAGCGCTTGGTTTAATGACGGCTTGTTTCTTTTCTGTGGCTGCGTGA
AAGCCTTGAGGGGCTCCGGGAGGGCCCTTTGTGCGGGGGGAGCGGCTCGGGGGGTGCGTGCGTGTGTGTG
TGCGTGGGGAGCGCCGCGTGCGGCTCCGCGCTGCCCGGCGGCTGTGAGCGCTGCGGGCGCGGCGCGGGGC
TTTGTGCGCTCCGCAGTGTGCGCGAGGGGAGCGCGGCCGGGGGCGGTGCCCCGCGGTGCGGGGGGGGCTG
CGAGGGGAACAAAGGCTGCGTGCGGGGTGTGTGCGTGGGGGGGTGAGCAGGGGGTGTGGGCGCGTCGGTC
GGGCTGCAACCCCCCCTGCACCCCCCTCCCCGAGTTGCTGAGCACGGCCCGGCTTCGGGTGCGGGGCTCC
GTACGGGGCGTGGCGCGGGGCTCGCCGTGCCGGGCGGGGGGTGGCGGCAGGTGGGGGTGCCGGGCGGGGC
GGGGCCGCCTCGGGCCGGGGAGGGCTCGGGGGAGGGGCGCGGCGGCCCCCGGAGCGCCGGCGGCTGTCGA
GGCGCGGCGAGCCGCAGCCATTGCCTTTTATGGTAATCGTGCGAGAGGGCGCAGGGACTTCCTTTGTCCC
AAATCTGTGCGGAGCCGAAATCTGGGAGGCGCCGCCGCACCCCCTCTAGCGGGCGCGGGGCGAAGCGGTG
CGGCGCCGGCAGGAAGGAAATGGGCGGGGAGGGCCTTCGTGCGTCGCCGCGCCGCCGTCCCCTTCTCCCT
CTCCAGCCTCGGGGCTGTCCGCGGGGGGACGGCTGCCTTCGGGGGGGACGGGGCAGGGCGGGGTTCGGCT
TCTGGCGTGTGACCGGCGGCTCTAGAGCCTCTGCTAACCATGTTCATGCCTTCTTCTTTTTCCTACAGCT
CCTGGGCAACGTGCTGGTTATTGTGCTGTCTCATCATTTTGGCAAAGAATTCATAGTAGCTAGCAGTTGC
TCGACCACCATGGAAGCCATCGCCAAATATGACTTCAAAGCTACTGCTGACGATGAGCTGAGCTTCAAGA
GGGGGGACATCCTTAAGGTTTTGAATGAAGAGTGTGATCAGAACTGGTATAAGGCAGAACTCAATGGGAA
AGATGGCTTCATCCCCAAGAATTACATAGAAATGAAACCACATCCGTGGCGGCCCGGGTACAAGTCTGGG
TCCGCAGCCAGTAGCGCCGGAAGTATGATCAGTCTGATTGCGGCGTTAGCGGTAGATCGCGTTATCGGCA
TGGAAAACGCCATGCCGTGGAACCTGCCTGCCGATCTCGCCTGGTTTAAACGCAACACCTTAAATAAACC
CGTGATTATGGGCCGCCATACCTGGGAATCAATCGGTCGTCCGTTGCCAGGACGCAAAAATATTATCCTC
AGCAGTCAACCGGGTACGGACAAAAAAAAGAAAAAGAAAGATCGCGTAACGTGGGTGAAGTCGGTGGATG
AAGCCATCGCGGCGTGTGGTGACGTACCAGAAATCATGGTGATTGGCGGCGGTCGCGTTTATGAACAGTT
CTTGCCAAAAGCGCAAAAACTGTATCTGACGCATATCGACGCAGAAGTGGAAGGCGACACCCATTTCCCG
GATTACGAGCCGGATGACTGGGAATCGGTATTCAGCGAATTCCACGATGCTGATGCGCAGAACTCTCACA
GCTATTGCTTTGAGATTCTGGAGCGGCGGCTCGAGTCGGGTGGCGGCGGATCTTCAGCTGGTGCTCAGGT
GCCACAGCAGCCAACGGAAGTCCAGGCACTCTTTGACTTTGACCCCCAGGAGGATGGTGAGCTGGGCTTT
CGCCGAGGAGACTTCATTCATGTCATGGATAACTCAGATCCCAATTGGTGGAAAGGGGCCTGCCATGGGC
AGACCGGCATGTTTCCCCGCAATTATGTCACCCCAGTGAACCGGAACGTCGGCGGCCGCTCTGGTGCTGG
TAGTGGCGCTGGTTCCGGTATGGCCGAAGGGAGCGTGGCAAGACAGCCCGATCTGCTGACATGCGACGAC
GAACCAATCCACATTCCAGGAGCTATCCAGCCTCATGGACTGCTGCTGGCTCTGGCCGCTGACATGACTA
TCGTGGCAGGCTCTGATAACCTGCCAGAGCTGACCGGGCTGGCTATCGGAGCACTGATTGGCCGGTCCGC
AGCCGACGTGTTCGATTCTGAGACTCACAATAGACTGACCATCGCCCTGGCTGAACCTGGGGCTGCAGTG
GGAGCCCCAATTACCGTCGGCTTCACAATGCGAAAGGACGCTGGCTTTATCGGGTCCTGGCACCGCCATG
ATCAGCTGATTTTTCTGGAGCTGGAACCACCTCAGAGAGACGTGGCAGAGCCACAGGCTTTCTTTCGGAG
AACAAACAGCGCCATCAGGCGCCTGCAGGCCGCTGAGACTCTGGAATCCGCTTGCGCAGCCGCTGCACAG
GAAGTGAGGAAGATCACCGGGTTCGATCGCGTCATGATCTACAGATTCGCCTCAGACTTTAGCGGAGAAG
TGATCGCAGAAGATCGCTGTGCCGAGGTCGAAAGTAAACTGGGCCTGCATTACCCAGCCTCAACCGTGCC
TGCACAGGCACGACGGCTGTATACAATCAACCCCGTGCGGATCATTCCCGACATTAATTACAGACCAGTG
CCCGTCACACCTGACCTGAACCCAGTGACTGGGAGGCCCATCGATCTGAGCTTCGCCATTCTGCGCAGCG
TGTCCCCTGTCCACCTGGAGTTTATGAGGAATATCGGAATGCATGGCACCATGTCTATCAGTATTCTGAG
AGGCGAAAGGCTGTGGGGGCTGATCGTGTGCCACCATCGGACACCTTACTATGTGGACCTGGACGGCAGG
CAGGCTTGTGAACTGGTGGCTCAGGTGCTGGCTTGGCAGATCGGCGTGATGGAAGAGTAGGAGCTCCAGC
TTTTGTTCCCTTTAGTGAGGGTTAATTGCGCGCTTGGCGTAATCATGGTCATAGCTGTTTCCTGTGTGAA
ATTGTTATCCGCTAATTCACTCCTCAGGTGCAGGCTGCCTATCAGAAGGTGGTGGCTGGTGTGGCCAATG
CCCTGGCTCACAAATACCACTGAGATCTTTTTCCCTCTGCCAAAAATTATGGGGACATCATGAAGCCCCT
TGAGCATCTGACTTCTGGCTAATAAAGGAAATTTATTTTCATTGCAATAGTGTGTTGGAATTTTTTGTGT
CTCTCACTCGGAAGGACATATGGGAGGGCAAATCATTTAAAACATCAGAATGAGTATTTGGTTTAGAGTT
TGGCAACATATGCCCATATGCTGGCTGCCATGAACAAAGGTTGGCTATAAAGAGGTCATCAGTATATGAA
ACAGCCCCCTGCTGTCCATTCCTTATTCCATAGAAAAGCCTTGACTTGAGGTTAGATTTTTTTTATATTT
TGTTTTGTGTTATTTTTTTCTTTAACATCCCTAAAATTTTCCTTACATGTTTTACTAGCCAGATTTTTCC
TCCTCTCCTGACTACTCCCAGTCATAGCTGTCCCTCTTCTCTTATGGAGATCCCTCGACCTGCAGCCCAA
GCTTGGCGTAATCATGGTCATAGCTGTTTCCTGTGTGAAATTGTTATCCGCTCACAATTCCACACAACAT
ACGAGCCGGAAGCATAAAGTGTAAAGCCTGGGGTGCCTAATGAGTGAGCTAACTCACATTAATTGCGTTG
CGCTCACTGCCCGCTTTCCAGTCGGGAAACCTGTCGTGCCAGCGGATCCGCATCTCAATTAGTCAGCAAC
CATAGTCCCGCCCCTAACTCCGCCCATCCCGCCCCTAACTCCGCCCAGTTCCGCCCATTCTCCGCCCCAT
GGCTGACTAATTTTTTTTATTTATGCAGAGGCCGAGGCCGCCTCGGCCTCTGAGCTATTCCAGAAGTAGT
GAGGAGGCTTTTTTGGAGGCCTAGGCTTTTGCAAAAAGCTAACTTGTTTATTGCAGCTTATAATGGTTAC
AAATAAAGCAATAGCATCACAAATTTCACAAATAAAGCATTTTTTTCACTGCATTCTAGTTGTGGTTTGT
CCAAACTCATCAATGTATCTTATCATGTCTGGATCCGCTGCATTAATGAATCGGCCAACGCGCGGGGAGA
GGCGGTTTGCGTATTGGGCGCTCTTCCGCTTCCTCGCTCACTGACTCGCTGCGCTCGGTCGTTCGGCTGC
GGCGAGCGGTATCAGCTCACTCAAAGGCGGTAATACGGTTATCCACAGAATCAGGGGATAACGCAGGAAA
GAACATGTGAGCAAAAGGCCAGCAAAAGGCCAGGAACCGTAAAAAGGCCGCGTTGCTGGCGTTTTTCCAT
AGGCTCCGCCCCCCTGACGAGCATCACAAAAATCGACGCTCAAGTCAGAGGTGGCGAAACCCGACAGGAC
TATAAAGATACCAGGCGTTTCCCCCTGGAAGCTCCCTCGTGCGCTCTCCTGTTCCGACCCTGCCGCTTAC
CGGATACCTGTCCGCCTTTCTCCCTTCGGGAAGCGTGGCGCTTTCTCATAGCTCACGCTGTAGGTATCTC
AGTTCGGTGTAGGTCGTTCGCTCCAAGCTGGGCTGTGTGCACGAACCCCCCGTTCAGCCCGACCGCTGCG
CCTTATCCGGTAACTATCGTCTTGAGTCCAACCCGGTAAGACACGACTTATCGCCACTGGCAGCAGCCAC
TGGTAACAGGATTAGCAGAGCGAGGTATGTAGGCGGTGCTACAGAGTTCTTGAAGTGGTGGCCTAACTAC
GGCTACACTAGAAGAACAGTATTTGGTATCTGCGCTCTGCTGAAGCCAGTTACCTTCGGAAAAAGAGTTG
GTAGCTCTTGATCCGGCAAACAAACCACCGCTGGTAGCGGTGGTTTTTTTGTTTGCAAGCAGCAGATTAC
GCGCAGAAAAAAAGGATCTCAAGAAGATCCTTTGATCTTTTCTACGGGGTCTGACGCTCAGTGGAACGAA
AACTCACGTTAAGGGATTTTGGTCATGAGATTATCAAAAAGGATCTTCACCTAGATCCTTTTAAATTAAA
AATGAAGTTTTAAATCAATCTAAAGTATATATGAGTAAACTTGGTCTGACAGTTACCAATGCTTAATCAG
TGAGGCACCTATCTCAGCGATCTGTCTATTTCGTTCATCCATAGTTGCCTGACTCCCCGTCGTGTAGATA
ACTACGATACGGGAGGGCTTACCATCTGGCCCCAGTGCTGCAATGATACCGCGAGACCCACGCTCACCGG
CTCCAGATTTATCAGCAATAAACCAGCCAGCCGGAAGGGCCGAGCGCAGAAGTGGTCCTGCAACTTTATC
CGCCTCCATCCAGTCTATTAATTGTTGCCGGGAAGCTAGAGTAAGTAGTTCGCCAGTTAATAGTTTGCGC
AACGTTGTTGCCATTGCTACAGGCATCGTGGTGTCACGCTCGTCGTTTGGTATGGCTTCATTCAGCTCCG
GTTCCCAACGATCAAGGCGAGTTACATGATCCCCCATGTTGTGCAAAAAAGCGGTTAGCTCCTTCGGTCC
TCCGATCGTTGTCAGAAGTAAGTTGGCCGCAGTGTTATCACTCATGGTTATGGCAGCACTGCATAATTCT
CTTACTGTCATGCCATCCGTAAGATGCTTTTCTGTGACTGGTGAGTACTCAACCAAGTCATTCTGAGAAT
AGTGTATGCGGCGACCGAGTTGCTCTTGCCCGGCGTCAATACGGGATAATACCGCGCCACATAGCAGAAC
TTTAAAAGTGCTCATCATTGGAAAACGTTCTTCGGGGCGAAAACTCTCAAGGATCTTACCGCTGTTGAGA
TCCAGTTCGATGTAACCCACTCGTGCACCCAACTGATCTTCAGCATCTTTTACTTTCACCAGCGTTTCTG
GGTGAGCAAAAACAGGAAGGCAAAATGCCGCAAAAAAGGGAATAAGGGCGACACGGAAATGTTGAATACT
CATACTCTTCCTTTTTCAATATTATTGAAGCATTTATCAGGGTTATTGTCTCATGAGCGGATACATATTT
GAATGTATTTAGAAAAATAAACAAATAGGGGTTCCGCGCACATTTCCCCGAAAAGTGCCACCTG
